Addgene plasmid #29689: pCS2 GFP-GSK3-MAPK
Purpose: GFP reporter protein fused to three GSK3 phosphorylation sites
Depositing lab: Edward De Robertis. Depositing organization: University of California, Los Angeles (UCLA). Publication: Wnt signaling requires sequestration of glycogen synthase kinase 3 inside multivesicular endosomes. Taelman VF, Dobrowolski R, Plouhinec JL, Fuentealba LC, Vorwald PP, Gumper I, Sabatini DD, De Robertis EM. Cell. 2010 Dec 23. 143(7):1136-48. 10.1016/j.cell.2010.11.034 PubMed 21183076.
Backbone
  Vector backbone: pCS2
  Backbone size w/o insert (bp): 4096
  Vector type: Mammalian Expression
Growth in bacteria
  Bacterial resistance: Ampicillin, 100 μg/mL
  Growth temperature: 37°C
  Growth strain: DH5alpha
  Copy number: High Copy
Gene/Insert
  Gene/Insert name: GFP glycogen synthase kinase 3 recognition site primed by MAPK (alt name: GFP fused to 3x GSK3 phosphorylation sites)
  Insert size (bp): 121
  Mutation: recognition sites only, and E3 ligase site
  Promoter: SP6
  Tag / fusion protein: Flag-EGFP (N terminal on backbone); Flag (C terminal on insert)
  Cloning method: Restriction Enzyme; 5′ cloning site EcoR1 (not destroyed); 3′ cloning site Xho1 (not destroyed)
  Sequencing primers: 5′ SP6; 3′ T7
Terms and licenses: Academic/Nonprofit Terms; Industry Terms: Not Available to Industry
Depositor comments: This artificial GFP-GSK3-MAPK construct was generated by adding to the C terminus of GFP synthetic oligonucleotides encoding for AAASAAASAAASAPASPAAAAAAAAPPAYDYKDDDDK. See Figure 6A of the associated publication for more details.
How to cite: pCS2 GFP-GSK3-MAPK was a gift from Edward De Robertis (Addgene plasmid # 29689 ; http://n2t.net/addgene:29689 ; RRID:Addgene_29689)
