[The description below was written by a language model from this plasmid's Addgene catalogue record and pLannotate feature annotations shown in this document.]
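Description:
pCS2 GFP-GSK3-MAPK is a mammalian expression plasmid built on the pCS2 backbone that encodes an artificial GFP reporter carrying a short synthetic phosphorylation cassette at its C terminus. It is maintained in E. coli at high copy through a ColE1/pUC-type origin and selected with ampicillin via the β-lactamase gene. An f1 origin and remnants of the lac region (lac promoter/operator, lacZα and lacI fragments) are also present as backbone carry-over.

The coding region begins with an N-terminal Flag epitope fused to EGFP. It is followed by an oligonucleotide-derived insert of about 121 bp, cloned between EcoRI and XhoI, that contains only recognition motifs rather than any natural protein domain. These comprise three GSK3 phosphorylation sites, a MAPK site that serves as the priming phosphorylation, an E3 ligase recognition motif, and a terminal Flag tag. The annotated sequence shows the simian CMV IE94 enhancer/promoter lying just upstream of an SP6 promoter across the plasmid's circular junction, with an SV40 polyadenylation signal downstream of the open reading frame. This arrangement allows expression in transfected vertebrate cells from the CMV element. It also allows in vitro synthesis of mRNA with SP6 polymerase; the catalogue entry lists SP6 as the promoter. T7 and T3 promoters flank the polyadenylation region in the opposite orientation.

Because the fusion couples GFP to primed GSK3 phosphorylation and a ligase-binding site, it appears designed to serve as a readout of GSK3 activity. It was generated for a study of how Wnt signaling sequesters GSK3 inside multivesicular endosomes.
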