Features (pLannotate 1.2.2; 18 found; start..end, strand, type, name):
     35..53      +  promoter       SP6 promoter: promoter for bacteriophage SP6 RNA polymerase
     94..118     +  CDS            3xFLAG (fragment): three tandem FLAG® epitope tags
    118..831     +  CDS            EGFP: EGFP is a basic (constitutively fluorescent) green fluorescent protein published in 1996, derived from Aequorea victoria. It is reported to be a rapidly-maturing weak dimer with moderate acid sensitivity.
    934..954     +  CDS            FLAG (fragment): FLAG® epitope tag, followed by an enterokinase cleavage site
    973..990     -  promoter       T7 promoter (fragment): promoter for bacteriophage T7 RNA polymerase
    995..1129    -  polyA_signal   SV40 poly(A) signal: SV40 polyadenylation signal
   1242..1260    -  promoter       T3 promoter: promoter for bacteriophage T3 RNA polymerase
   1305..1321    -  protein_bind   lac operator: The lac repressor binds to the lac operator to inhibit transcription in E. coli. This inhibition can be relieved by adding lactose or isopropyl-β-D-thiogalactopyranoside (IPTG). lac repressor encoded by lacI
   1329..1359    -  promoter       lac promoter: promoter for the E. coli lac operon
   1374..1395    -  protein_bind   CAP binding site: CAP binding activates transcription in the presence of cAMP. E. coli catabolite activator protein
   1408..1500    -  CDS            lacI (fragment): lac repressor; lacI; The lac repressor binds to the lac operator to inhibit transcription in E. coli. This inhibition can be relieved by adding lactose or isopropyl-β-D-thiogalactopyranoside (IPTG).
   1502..1552    -  CDS            lacI (fragment): lac repressor; lacI; The lac repressor binds to the lac operator to inhibit transcription in E. coli. This inhibition can be relieved by adding lactose or isopropyl-β-D-thiogalactopyranoside (IPTG).
   1735..2323    -  rep_origin     ori: high-copy-number ColE1/pMB1/pBR322/pUC origin of replication
   2494..3354    -  CDS            AmpR: β-lactamase; bla; confers resistance to ampicillin, carbenicillin, and related antibiotics
   3355..3459    -  promoter       AmpR promoter: bla
   3512..3940    -  rep_origin     f1 ori (sequence partly withheld): f1 bacteriophage origin of replication; arrow indicates direction of (+) strand synthesis
   3945..4011    -  CDS            lacZα (fragment): LacZα fragment of β-galactosidase; lacZ fragment
   4018..4995    +  promoter       CMV IE94 promoter: enhancer/promoter region of simian cytomegalovirus major immediate early transcription unit IE94
>Addgene plasmid #29689 | pCS2 GFP-GSK3-MAPK | addgene full sequence | sequence record 127238 | Addgene NGS result
CGCCATTCTGCCTGGGGACGTCGGAGCAAGCTTGATTTAGGTGACACTATAGAATACAAGCTACTTGTTC
TTTTTGCAGGATCCGCCACCATGGATTACAAGGATGACGACGATAAGGTGAGCAAGGGCGAGGAGCTGTT
CACCGGGGTGGTGCCCATCCTGGTCGAGCTGGACGGCGACGTAAACGGCCACAAGTTCAGCGTGTCCGGC
GAGGGCGAGGGCGATGCCACCTACGGCAAGCTGACCCTGAAGTTCATCTGCACCACCGGCAAGCTGCCCG
TGCCCTGGCCCACCCTCGTGACCACCCTGACCTACGGCGTGCAGTGCTTCAGCCGCTACCCCGACCACAT
GAAGCAGCACGACTTCTTCAAGTCCGCCATGCCCGAAGGCTACGTCCAGGAGCGCACCATCTTCTTCAAG
GACGACGGCAACTACAAGACCCGCGCCGAGGTGAAGTTCGAGGGCGACACCCTGGTGAACCGCATCGAGC
TGAAGGGCATCGACTTCAAGGAGGACGGCAACATCCTGGGGCACAAGCTGGAGTACAACTACAACAGCCA
CAACGTCTATATCATGGCCGACAAGCAGAAGAACGGCATCAAGGTGAACTTCAAGATCCGCCACAACATC
GAGGACGGCAGCGTGCAGCTCGCCGACCACTACCAGCAGAACACCCCCATCGGCGACGGCCCCGTGCTGC
TGCCCGACAACCACTACCTGAGCACCCAGTCCGCCCTGAGCAAAGACCCCAACGAGAAGCGCGATCACAT
GGTCCTGCTGGAGTTCGTGACCGCCGCCGGGATCACTCTCGGCATGGACGAGCTGTACAAGAAATCGAAT
TCAGCTGCCGCTTCTGCTGCCGCTTCTGCTGCCGCTTCTGCTCCTGCTTCTCCTGCTGCCGCTGCCGCTG
CCGCTGCCCCTCCTGCTTACGACTACAAGGACGACGATGACAAGTAACTCGAGCCTCTAGAACTATAGTG
AGTCGTATTACGTAGATCCAGACATGATAAGATACATTGATGAGTTTGGACAAACCACAACTAGAATGCA
GTGAAAAAAATGCTTTATTTGTGAAATTTGTGATGCTATTGCTTTATTTGTAACCATTATAAGCTGCAAT
AAACAAGTTAACAACAACAATTGCATTCATTTTATGTTTCAGGTTCAGGGGGAGGTGTGGGAGGTTTTTT
AATTCGCGGCCGCGGCGCCAATGCATTGGGCCCGGTACCCAGCTTTTGTTCCCTTTAGTGAGGGTTAATT
GCGCGCTTGGCGTAATCATGGTCATAGCTGTTTCCTGTGTGAAATTGTTATCCGCTCACAATTCCACACA
ACATACGAGCCGGGAGCATAAAGTGTAAAGCCTGGGGTGCCTAATGAGTGAGCTAACTCACATTAATTGC
GTTGCGCTCACTGCCCGCTTTCCAGTCGGGAAACCTGTCGTGCCAGCTGCATTAATGAATCGGCCAACGC
GCGGGGAGAGGCGGTTTGCGTATTGGGCGCTCATTAATGAATCGGCCAACGCGCGGGGAGAGGCGGTTTG
CGTATTGGGCGCTCTTCCGCTTCCTCGCTCACTGACTCGCTGCGCTCGGTCGTTCGGCTGCGGCGAGCGG
TATCAGCTCACTCAAAGGCGGTAATACGGTTATCCACAGAATCAGGGGATAACGCAGGAAAGAACATGTG
AGCAAAAGGCCAGCAAAAGGCCAGGAACCGTAAAAAGGCCGCGTTGCTGGCGTTTTTCCATAGGCTCCGC
CCCCCTGACGAGCATCACAAAAATCGACGCTCAAGTCAGAGGTGGCGAAACCCGACAGGACTATAAAGAT
ACCAGGCGTTTCCCCCTGGAAGCTCCCTCGTGCGCTCTCCTGTTCCGACCCTGCCGCTTACCGGATACCT
GTCCGCCTTTCTCCCTTCGGGAAGCGTGGCGCTTTCTCATAGCTCACGCTGTAGGTATCTCAGTTCGGTG
TAGGTCGTTCGCTCCAAGCTGGGCTGTGTGCACGAACCCCCCGTTCAGCCCGACCGCTGCGCCTTATCCG
GTAACTATCGTCTTGAGTCCAACCCGGTAAGACACGACTTATCGCCACTGGCAGCAGCCACTGGTAACAG
GATTAGCAGAGCGAGGTATGTAGGCGGTGCTACAGAGTTCTTGAAGTGGTGGCCTAACTACGGCTACACT
AGAAGAACAGTATTTGGTATCTGCGCTCTGCTGAAGCCAGTTACCTTCGGAAAAAGAGTTGGTAGCTCTT
GATCCGGCAAACAAACCACCGCTGGTAGCGGTGGTTTTTTTGTTTGCAAGCAGCAGATTACGCGCAGAAA
AAAAGGATCTCAAGAAGATCCTTTGATCTTTTCTACGGGGTCTGACGCTCAGTGGAACGAAAACTCACGT
TAAGGGATTTTGGTCATGAGATTATCAAAAAGGATCTTCACCTAGATCCTTTTAAATTAAAAATGAAGTT
TTAAATCAATCTAAAGTATATATGAGTAAACTTGGTCTGACAGTTACCAATGCTTAATCAGTGAGGCACC
TATCTCAGCGATCTGTCTATTTCGTTCATCCATAGTTGCCTGACTCCCCGTCGTGTAGATAACTACGATA
CGGGAGGGCTTACCATCTGGCCCCAGTGCTGCAATGATACCGCGAGACCCACGCTCACCGGCTCCAGATT
TATCAGCAATAAACCAGCCAGCCGGAAGGGCCGAGCGCAGAAGTGGTCCTGCAACTTTATCCGCCTCCAT
CCAGTCTATTAATTGTTGCCGGGAAGCTAGAGTAAGTAGTTCGCCAGTTAATAGTTTGCGCAACGTTGTT
GCCATTGCTACAGGCATCGTGGTGTCACGCTCGTCGTTTGGTATGGCTTCATTCAGCTCCGGTTCCCAAC
GATCAAGGCGAGTTACATGATCCCCCATGTTGTGCAAAAAAGCGGTTAGCTCCTTCGGTCCTCCGATCGT
TGTCAGAAGTAAGTTGGCCGCAGTGTTATCACTCATGGTTATGGCAGCACTGCATAATTCTCTTACTGTC
ATGCCATCCGTAAGATGCTTTTCTGTGACTGGTGAGTACTCAACCAAGTCATTCTGAGAATAGTGTATGC
GGCGACCGAGTTGCTCTTGCCCGGCGTCAATACGGGATAATACCGCGCCACATAGCAGAACTTTAAAAGT
GCTCATCATTGGAAAACGTTCTTCGGGGCGAAAACTCTCAAGGATCTTACCGCTGTTGAGATCCAGTTCG
ATGTAACCCACTCGTGCACCCAACTGATCTTCAGCATCTTTTACTTTCACCAGCGTTTCTGGGTGAGCAA
AAACAGGAAGGCAAAATGCCGCAAAAAAGGGAATAAGGGCGACACGGAAATGTTGAATACTCATACTCTT
CCTTTTTCAATATTATTGAAGCATTTATCAGGGTTATTGTCTCATGAGCGGATACATATTTGAATGTATT
TAGAAAAATAAACAAATAGGGGTTCCGCGCACATTTCCCCGAAAAGTGCCACCTAAATTGTAAGCGTTAA
TATTTTGTTAAAATTCGCGTTAAATTTTTGTTAAATCAGCTCATTTTTTAACCAATAGGCCGAAATCGGC
AAAATCCCTTATAAATCAAAAGAATAGACCGAGATAGGGT
[37 nt withheld, positions 3611-3647]
AAAGAACGTGGACTCCAACGTCAAAGG
[49 nt withheld, positions 3675-3723]
T
[91 nt withheld, positions 3725-3815]
G
[124 nt withheld, positions 3817-3940]
CCCATTCGCCATTCAGGCTGCGCAACTGTTGGGAAGGGCGATCGGTGCGGGCCTCTTCGCTATTACGCCA
GTCGACCGCCAATTCAATATGGCGTATATGGACTCATGCCAATTCAATATGGTGGATCTGGACCTGTGCC
AATTCAATATGGCGTATATGGACTCGTGCCAATTCAATATGGTGGATCTGGACCCCAGCCAATTCAATAT
GGCGGACTTGGCACCATGCCAATTCAATATGGCGGACCTGGCACTGTGCCAACTGGGGAGGGGTCTACTT
GGCACGGTGCCAAGTTTGAGGAGGGGTCTTGGCCCTGTGCCAAGTCCGCCATATTGAATTGGCATGGTGC
CAATAATGGCGGCCATATTGGCTATATGCCAGGATCAATATATAGGCAATATCCAATATGGCCCTATGCC
AATATGGCTATTGGCCAGGTTCAATACTATGTATTGGCCCTATGCCATATAGTATTCCATATATGGGTTT
TCCTATTGACGTAGATAGCCCCTCCCAATGGGCGGTCCCATATACCATATATGGGGCTTCCTAATACCGC
CCATAGCCACTCCCCCATTGACGTCAATGGTCTCTATATATGGTCTTTCCTATTGACGTCATATGGGCGG
TCCTATTGACGTATATGGCGCCTCCCCCATTGACGTCAATTACGGTAAATGGCCCGCCTGGCTCAATGCC
CATTGACGTCAATAGGACCACCCACCATTGACGTCAATGGGATGGCTCATTGCCCATTCATATCCGTTCT
CACGCCCCCTATTGACGTCAATGACGGTAAATGGCCCACTTGGCAGTACATCAATATCTATTAATAGTAA
CTTGGCAAGTACATTACTATTGGAAGTACGCCAGGGTACATTGGCAGTACTCCCATTGACGTCAATGGCG
GTAAATGGCCCGCGATGGCTGCCAAGTACATCCCCATTGACGTCAATGGGGAGGGGCAATGACGCAAATG
GGCGTTCCATTGACGTAAATGGGCGGTAGGCGTGCCTAATGGGAGGTCTATATAAGCAATGCTCGTTTAG
GGAAC
