>Addgene plasmid #29689 | pCS2 GFP-GSK3-MAPK | addgene partial sequence | sequence record 67742 | EBV-rev 5'-GTGGTTTGTCCAAACTCATC-3'
GTATACGACTCACTATAGTTCTAGAGGCTCGAGTTACTTGTCATCGTCGTCCTTGTAGTCGTAAGCAGGA
GGGGCAGCGGCAGCGGCAGCGGCAGCAGGAGAAGCAGGAGCAGAAGCGGCAGCAGAAGCGGCAGCAGAAG
CGGCAGCTGAATTCGATTTCTTGTACAGCTCGTCCATGCCGAGAGTGATCCCGGCGGCGGTCACGAACTC
CAGCAGGACCATGTGATCGCGCTTCTCGTTGGGGTCTTTGCTCAGGGCGGACTGGGTGCTCAGGTAGTGG
TTGTCGGGCAGCAGCACGGGGCCGTCGCCGATGGGGGTGTTCTGCTGGTAGTGGTCGGCGAGCTGCACGC
TGCCGTCCTCGATGTTGTGGCGGATCTTGAAGTTCACCTTGATGCCGTTCTTCTGCTTGTCGGCCATGAT
ATAGACGTTGTGGCTGTTGTAGTTGTACTCCAGCTTGTGCCCCAGGATGTTGCCGTCCTCCTTGAAGTCG
ATGCCCTTCAGCTCGATGCGGTTCACCAGGGTGTCGCCCTCGAACTTCACCTCGGCGCGGGTCTTGTAGT
TGCCGTCGTCCTTGAAGAAGATGGTGCGCTCCTGGACGTAGCCTTCGGGCATGGCGGACTTGAAGAAGTC
GTGCTGCTTCATGTGGTCGGGGTAGCGGCTGAAGCACTGCACGCCGTAGGTCAGGGTGGTCACGAGGGTG
GGCCAGGGCACGGGCAGCTTGCCGGTGGTGCAGATGAACTTCAGGGTCAGCTTGCCGT
