>Addgene plasmid #29689 | pCS2 GFP-GSK3-MAPK | addgene partial sequence | sequence record 67743 | Sp6 5'-ATTTAGGTGACACTATAG-3'
CCGCCACCATGGATTACAAGGATGACGACGATAAGGTGAGCAAGGGCGAGGAGCTGTTCACCGGGGTGGT
GCCCATCCTGGTCGAGCTGGACGGCGACGTAAACGGCCACAAGTTCAGCGTGTCCGGCGAGGGCGAGGGC
GATGCCACCTACGGCAAGCTGACCCTGAAGTTCATCTGCACCACCGGCAAGCTGCCCGTGCCCTGGCCCA
CCCTCGTGACCACCCTGACCTACGGCGTGCAGTGCTTCAGCCGCTACCCCGACCACATGAAGCAGCACGA
CTTCTTCAAGTCCGCCATGCCCGAAGGCTACGTCCAGGAGCGCACCATCTTCTTCAAGGACGACGGCAAC
TACAAGACCCGCGCCGAGGTGAAGTTCGAGGGCGACACCCTGGTGAACCGCATCGAGCTGAAGGGCATCG
ACTTCAAGGAGGACGGCAACATCCTGGGGCACAAGCTGGAGTACAACTACAACAGCCACAACGTCTATAT
CATGGCCGACAAGCAGAAGAACGGCATCAAGGTGAACTTCAAGATCCGCCACAACATCGAGGACGGCAGC
GTGCAGCTCGCCGACCACTACCAGCAGAACACCCCCATCGGCGACGGCCCCGTGCTGCTGCCCGACAACC
ACTACCTGAGCACCCAGTCCGCCCTGAGCAAAGACCCCAACGAGAAGCGCGATCACATGGTCCTGCTGGA
GTTCGTGACCGCCGCCGGGATCACTCTCGGCATGGACGAGCTGTACAAGAAATCGAATTCAGCTGCCGCT
TCTGCTGCCGCTTCTGCTGCCGCTTCTGCTCCTGCTTCTCCTGCTGCCGCTGCCGCTGCCGCTGCCCCTC
CTGCTTACGACTACAAGGACGACGATGACAAGTAACTCGAGCCTCTAGAACTATAGTGAGTCGTATTACG
TAGATCCAGACATGATAAGATACATTGATGAGTTTGGACAAACCACAACTAGAATGCAG
